>Addgene plasmid #142646 | TFORF0565 | addgene full sequence | sequence record 397751 | Addgene NGS Result
TTAATGTAGTCTTATGCAATACTCTTGTAGTCTTGCAACATGGTAACGATGAGTTAGCAACATGCCTTAC
AAGGAGAGAAAAAGCACCGTGCATGCCGATTGGTGGAAGTAAGGTGGTACGATCGTGCCTTATTAGGAAG
GCAACAGACGGGTCTGACATGGATTGGACGAACCACTGAATTGCCGCATTGCAGAGATATTGTATTTAAG
TGCCTAGCTCGATACATAAACGGGTCTCTCTGGTTAGACCAGATCTGAGCCTGGGAGCTCTCTGGCTAAC
TAGGGAACCCACTGCTTAAGCCTCAATAAAGCTTGCCTTGAGTGCTTCAAGTAGTGTGTGCCCGTCTGTT
GTGTGACTCTGGTAACTAGAGATCCCTCAGACCCTTTTAGTCAGTGTGGAAAATCTCTAGCAGTGGCGCC
CGAACAGGGACTTGAAAGCGAAAGGGAAACCAGAGGAGCTCTCTCGACGCAGGACTCGGCTTGCTGAAGC
GCGCACGGCAAGAGGCGAGGGGCGGCGACTGGTGAGTACGCCAAAAATTTTGACTAGCGGAGGCTAGAAG
GAGAGAGATGGGTGCGAGAGCGTCAGTATTAAGCGGGGGAGAATTAGATCGCGATGGGAAAAAATTCGGT
TAAGGCCAGGGGGAAAGAAAAAATATAAATTAAAACATATAGTATGGGCAAGCAGGGAGCTAGAACGATT
CGCAGTTAATCCTGGCCTGTTAGAAACATCAGAAGGCTGTAGACAAATACTGGGACAGCTACAACCATCC
CTTCAGACAGGATCAGAAGAACTTAGATCATTATATAATACAGTAGCAACCCTCTATTGTGTGCATCAAA
GGATAGAGATAAAAGACACCAAGGAAGCTTTAGACAAGATAGAGGAAGAGCAAAACAAAAGTAAGACCAC
CGCACAGCAAGCGGCCGCTGATCTTCAGACCTGGAGGAGGAGATATGAGGGACAATTGGAGAAGTGAATT
ATATAAATATAAAGTAGTAAAAATTGAACCATTAGGAGTAGCACCCACCAAGGCAAAGAGAAGAGTGGTG
CAGAGAGAAAAAAGAGCAGTGGGAATAGGAGCTTTGTTCCTTGGGTTCTTGGGAGCAGCAGGAAGCACTA
TGGGCGCAGCGTCAATGACGCTGACGGTACAGGCCAGACAATTATTGTCTGGTATAGTGCAGCAGCAGAA
CAATTTGCTGAGGGCTATTGAGGCGCAACAGCATCTGTTGCAACTCACAGTCTGGGGCATCAAGCAGCTC
CAGGCAAGAATCCTGGCTGTGGAAAGATACCTAAAGGATCAACAGCTCCTGGGGATTTGGGGTTGCTCTG
GAAAACTCATTTGCACCACTGCTGTGCCTTGGAATGCTAGTTGGAGTAATAAATCTCTGGAACAGATTTG
GAATCACACGACCTGGATGGAGTGGGACAGAGAAATTAACAATTACACAAGCTTAATACACTCCTTAATT
GAAGAATCGCAAAACCAGCAAGAAAAGAATGAACAAGAATTATTGGAATTAGATAAATGGGCAAGTTTGT
GGAATTGGTTTAACATAACAAATTGGCTGTGGTATATAAAATTATTCATAATGATAGTAGGAGGCTTGGT
AGGTTTAAGAATAGTTTTTGCTGTACTTTCTATAGTGAATAGAGTTAGGCAGGGATATTCACCATTATCG
TTTCAGACCCACCTCCCAACCCCGAGGGGACCCATGCATTGCATCTCAATTAGTCAGCAACCAGGTGTGG
AAAGTCCCCAGGCTCCCCAGCAGGCAGAAGTATGCAAAGCATGCGTCTCAATTAGTCAGCAACCATAGTC
CCGCCCCTAACTCCGCCCATCCCGCCCCTAACTCCGCCCAGTTCCGCCCATTCTCCGCCCCATGGCTGAC
TAATTTTTTTTATTTATGCAGAGGCCGAGGCCGCCTCGGCCTCTGAGCTATTCCAGAAGTAGTGAGGAGG
CTTTTTTGGAGGCCTAGGCTTTTGCAAAAAGCTTTCTAGAGGTACCACCGGAGCTTACCATGACCGAGTA
CAAGCCCACGGTGCGCCTCGCCACCCGCGACGACGTCCCCAGGGCCGTACGCACCCTCGCCGCCGCGTTC
GCCGACTACCCCGCCACGCGCCACACCGTCGATCCGGACCGCCACATCGAGCGGGTCACCGAGCTGCAAG
AACTCTTCCTCACGCGCGTCGGGCTCGACATCGGCAAGGTGTGGGTCGCGGACGACGGCGCCGCCGTGGC
GGTCTGGACCACGCCGGAGAGCGTCGAAGCGGGGGCGGTGTTCGCCGAGATCGGCCCGCGCATGGCCGAG
TTGAGCGGTTCCCGGCTGGCCGCGCAGCAACAGATGGAAGGCCTCCTGGCGCCGCACCGGCCCAAGGAGC
CCGCGTGGTTCCTGGCCACCGTCGGCGTCTCGCCCGACCACCAGGGCAAGGGTCTGGGCAGCGCCGTCGT
GCTCCCCGGAGTGGAGGCGGCCGAGCGCGCCGGGGTGCCCGCCTTCCTGGAGACCTCCGCGCCCCGCAAC
CTCCCCTTCTACGAGCGGCTCGGCTTCACCGTCACCGCCGACGTCGAGGTGCCCGAAGGACCGCGCACCT
GGTGCATGACCCGCAAGCCCGGTGCCAGTTAACGAATTCTAGATCTTGAGACAAATGGCAGTATTCATCC
ACAATTTTAAAAGAAAAGGGGGGATTGGGGGGTACAGTGCAGGGGAAAGAATAGTAGACATAATAGCAAC
AGACATACAAACTAAAGAATTACAAAAACAAATTACAAAAATTCAAAATTTTCGGGTTTATTACAGGGAC
AGCAGAGATCCACTTTGGCGCCGGCTCGAGGCCTGCAGGTGCAAAGATGGATAAAGTTTTAAACAGAGAG
GAATCTTTGCAGCTAATGGACCTTCTAGGTCTTGAAAGGAGTGGGAATTGGCTCCGGTGCCCGTCAGTGG
GCAGAGCGCACATCGCCCACAGTCCCCGAGAAGTTGGGGGGAGGGGTCGGCAATTGAACCGGTGCCTAGA
GAAGGTGGCGCGGGGTAAACTGGGAAAGTGATGTCGTGTACTGGCTCCGCCTTTTTCCCGAGGGTGGGGG
AGAACCGTATATAAGTGCAGTAGTCGCCGTGAACGTTCTTTTTCGCAACGGGTTTGCCGCCAGAACACAG
GTAAGTGCCGTGTGTGGTTCCCGCGGGCCTGGCCTCTTTACGGGTTATGGCCCTTGCGTGCCTTGAATTA
CTTCCACCTGGCTGCAGTACGTGATTCTTGATCCCGAGCTTCGGGTTGGAAGTGGGTGGGAGAGTTCGAG
GCCTTGCGCTTAAGGAGCCCCTTCGCCTCGTGCTTGAGTTGAGGCCTGGCCTGGGCGCTGGGGCCGCCGC
GTGCGAATCTGGTGGCACCTTCGCGCCTGTCTCGCTGCTTTCGATAAGTCTCTAGCCATTTAAAATTTTT
GATGACCTGCTGCGACGCTTTTTTTCTGGCAAGATAGTCTTGTAAATGCGGGCCAAGATCTGCACACTGG
TATTTCGGTTTTTGGGGCCGCGGGCGGCGACGGGGCCCGTGCGTCCCAGCGCACATGTTCGGCGAGGCGG
GGCCTGCGAGCGCGGCCACCGAGAATCGGACGGGGGTAGTCTCAAGCTGGCCGGCCTGCTCTGGTGCCTG
GCCTCGCGCCGCCGTGTATCGCCCCGCCCTGGGCGGCAAGGCTGGCCCGGTCGGCACCAGTTGCGTGAGC
GGAAAGATGGCCGCTTCCCGGCCCTGCTGCAGGGAGCTCAAAATGGAGGACGCGGCGCTCGGGAGAGCGG
GCGGGTGAGTCACCCACACAAAGGAAAAGGGCCTTTCCGTCCTCAGCCGTCGCTTCATGTGACTCCACGG
AGTACCGGGCGCCGTCCAGGCACCTCGATTAGTTCTCGAGCTTTTGGAGTACGTCGTCTTTAGGTTGGGG
GGAGGGGTTTTATGCGATGGAGTTTCCCCACACTGAGTGGGTGGAGACTGAAGTTAGGCCAGCTTGGCAC
TTGATGTAATTCTCCTTGGAATTTGCCCTTTTTGAGTTTGGATCTTGGTTCATTCTCAAGCCTCAGACAG
TGGTTCAAAGTTTTTTTCTTCCATTTCAGGTGTCGTGAGGCTAGCACCGCCACCATGCTCCAGACAGTGT
GGTTCCAGGGCTTGGGCAGGAACCTGTTGTTTCAGGAGCCAGTAACCTTTGAGGATGTGGCTGTGTACTT
CACCCAGAATGAATGGGCCAGCCTGCACCCTACGCAGAGGGCCCTATACAGGGAGGTGATGCTGGAGAAT
TATGCAAATGTGACTTCCTTGTACCCAACTGCAGGGGGCTTTCCTCTGGATACAGAGAGAACTGAGAAGG
TTCCTGGTGCACTGTCTTCATTCCTTCCATCTTCCAGTTCCCTGGAGCTGATCTTGGCCCTATTGCCTAT
GTCAGCATTTCCATTCCCCAAACCAGATCTGATATTCCAGCTGGAGCAAGGAGAAGCAGCATGGGGCCCA
GATCCCTGGACACTTGCTGGGGGAGAGGCCCTGAGAGGCATGTGCACAGGTGGTAAAACCAAGACTGAGA
ATGAGGAAAAAACTGCACAGCTAAACATTTCTAAAGAATCAGAGTCCCACAGACTGATAGTGGAGGGACT
GCTGATGGACGTTCCCCAGCACCCTGACTTCAAGGACAGGTTAGAGAAGTCACAGCTACATGATACAGGG
AATAAAACAAAGATAGGGGATTGCACAGATTTGACAGTCCAGGATCATGAATCTTCCACCACTGAAAGGG
AGGAGATAGCCAGGAAATTGGAAGAAAGTAGTGTCAGCACACATCTCATTACAAAGCAGGGTTTTGCCAA
AGAACAGGTGTTTTATAAATGTGGTGAGTGTGGCAGTTACTACAACCCACATTCAGACTTTCACCTGCAT
CAGAGAGTTCACACTAATGAGAAGCCCTACACATGCAAAGAATGTGGGAAAACCTTCAGATATAACTCAA
AACTGTCACGGCATCAGAAAATCCACACTGGAGAGAAACCATACTCATGTGAGGAATGTGGACAAGCCTT
CAGTCAAAATTCCCACCTTCTTCAGCATCAGAAGCTCCATGGTGGACAGAGGCCCTATGAATGTACTGAC
TGTGGTAAAACCTTCAGTTATAATTCAAAACTGATTCGGCATCAGAGAATCCATACTGGGGAGAAGCCCT
TTAAATGTAAGGAATGTGGGAAAGCCTTCAGTTGTAGCTATGACTGCATCATCCATGAACGAATTCACAA
TGGGGAGAAGCCCTATGAATGTAAGGAGTGTGGGAAGAGTTTGAGTTCTAATTCAGTTCTGATTCAGCAT
CAGAGAATCCACACTGGGGAGAAACCTTATGAATGTAAAGAGTGTGGCAAGGCCTTCCACCGCAGTTCGG
TATTTCTTCAGCACCAGAGGTTCCACACTGGGGAACAACTCTACAAATGTAATGAATGTTGGAAAACTTT
CAGCTGTAGCTCCCGCTTCATAGTGCATCAGAGAATCCACAATGGGGAGAAACCCTATGAATGCCAGGAA
TGTGGGAAGACATTCAGTCAAAAGATCACTCTGGTTCAGCATCAGCGAGTTCACACTGGGGAGAAACCTT
ATGAGTGTAAGGAGTGCGGGAAAGCCTTCAGATGGAATGCAAGTTTCATCCAGCATCAGAAGTGGCATAC
TAGGAAGAAACTCATCAATGGAACAGGGCTATCCGCAGTTAAGCCCTACTGTCCCTGCGCCATCCTCTCT
CCTCTGCCTCCCCAACATACCTGCTCTGCCCTAGCCCCACCAGGGCCTCCCTTATCTTCTTCACATGCAG
TGGTACTTCCTCCCTCTGTGCCTTTCTTCCTGCTGCTTCCCTCATCTGAAAAGGCCAACCCTTCACCTGT
CCAAATAGCACATTTTTTTCAGGATCTCGCTTTTCCTGGGAAGTCATCCCTTCAGAGCCCGAATCCTTTG
TCTCACTCCCTGTAGTAATGAACTAGTCCGTAACTTGAAAGTATTTCGATTTCTTGGCTTTATATATCTT
GTGGAAAGGACGATCCCATAATTAGTTACTACGACAAACGCGTTAAGTCGACAATCAACCTCTGGATTAC
AAAATTTGTGAAAGATTGACTGGTATTCTTAACTATGTTGCTCCTTTTACGCTATGTGGATACGCTGCTT
TAATGCCTTTGTATCATGCTATTGCTTCCCGTATGGCTTTCATTTTCTCCTCCTTGTATAAATCCTGGTT
GCTGTCTCTTTATGAGGAGTTGTGGCCCGTTGTCAGGCAACGTGGCGTGGTGTGCACTGTGTTTGCTGAC
GCAACCCCCACTGGTTGGGGCATTGCCACCACCTGTCAGCTCCTTTCCGGGACTTTCGCTTTCCCCCTCC
CTATTGCCACGGCGGAACTCATCGCCGCCTGCCTTGCCCGCTGCTGGACAGGGGCTCGGCTGTTGGGCAC
TGACAATTCCGTGGTGTTGTCGGGGAAATCATCGTCCTTTCCTTGGCTGCTCGCCTGTGTTGCCACCTGG
ATTCTGCGCGGGACGTCCTTCTGCTACGTCCCTTCGGCCCTCAATCCAGCGGACCTTCCTTCCCGCGGCC
TGCTGCCGGCTCTGCGGCCTCTTCCGCGTCTTCGCCTTCGCCCTCAGACGAGTCGGATCTCCCTTTGGGC
CGCCTCCCCGCGTCGACTTTAAGACCAATGACTTACAAGGCAGCTGTAGATCTTAGCCACTTTTTAAAAG
AAAAGGGGGGACTGGAAGGGCTAATTCACTCCCAACGAAGACAAGATCTGCTTTTTGCTTGTACTGGGTC
TCTCTGGTTAGACCAGATCTGAGCCTGGGAGCTCTCTGGCTAACTAGGGAACCCACTGCTTAAGCCTCAA
TAAAGCTTGCCTTGAGTGCTTCAAGTAGTGTGTGCCCGTCTGTTGTGTGACTCTGGTAACTAGAGATCCC
TCAGACCCTTTTAGTCAGTGTGGAAAATCTCTAGCAGTACGTATAGTAGTTCATGTCATCTTATTATTCA
GTATTTATAACTTGCAAAGAAATGAATATCAGAGAGTGAGAGGAACTTGTTTATTGCAGCTTATAATGGT
TACAAATAAAGCAATAGCATCACAAATTTCACAAATAAAGCATTTTTTTCACTGCATTCTAGTTGTGGTT
TGTCCAAACTCATCAATGTATCTTATCATGTCTGGCTCTAGCTATCCCGCCCCTAACTCCGCCCATCCCG
CCCCTAACTCCGCCCAGTTCCGCCCATTCTCCGCCCCATGGCTGACTAATTTTTTTTATTTATGCAGAGG
CCGAGGCCGCCTCGGCCTCTGAGCTATTCCAGAAGTAGTGAGGAGGCTTTTTTGGAGGCCTAGGGACGTA
CCCAATTCGCCCTATAGTGAGTCGTATTACGCGCGCTCACTGGCCGTCGTTTTACAACGTCGTGACTGGG
AAAACCCTGGCGTTACCCAACTTAATCGCCTTGCAGCACATCCCCCTTTCGCCAGCTGGCGTAATAGCGA
AGAGGCCCGCACCGATCGCCCTTCCCAACAGTTGCGCAGCCTGAATGGCGAATGGG
[124 nt withheld, positions 7547-7670]
C
[91 nt withheld, positions 7672-7762]
A
[49 nt withheld, positions 7764-7812]
CCTTTGACGTTGGAGTCCACGTTCTTT
[37 nt withheld, positions 7840-7876]
ACCCTATCTCGGTCTATTCTTTTGATTTATAAGGGATTTTGCCGATTTCGGCCTATTGGTTAAAAAATGA
GCTGATTTAACAAAAATTTAACGCGAATTTTAACAAAATATTAACGCTTACAATTTAGGTGGCACTTTTC
GGGGAAATGTGCGCGGAACCCCTATTTGTTTATTTTTCTAAATACATTCAAATATGTATCCGCTCATGAG
ACAATAACCCTGATAAATGCTTCAATAATATTGAAAAAGGAAGAGTATGAGTATTCAACATTTCCGTGTC
GCCCTTATTCCCTTTTTTGCGGCATTTTGCCTTCCTGTTTTTGCTCACCCAGAAACGCTGGTGAAAGTAA
AAGATGCTGAAGATCAGTTGGGTGCACGAGTGGGTTACATCGAACTGGATCTCAACAGCGGTAAGATCCT
TGAGAGTTTTCGCCCCGAAGAACGTTTTCCAATGATGAGCACTTTTAAAGTTCTGCTATGTGGCGCGGTA
TTATCCCGTATTGACGCCGGGCAAGAGCAACTCGGTCGCCGCATACACTATTCTCAGAATGACTTGGTTG
AGTACTCACCAGTCACAGAAAAGCATCTTACGGATGGCATGACAGTAAGAGAATTATGCAGTGCTGCCAT
AACCATGAGTGATAACACTGCGGCCAACTTACTTCTGACAACGATCGGAGGACCGAAGGAGCTAACCGCT
TTTTTGCACAACATGGGGGATCATGTAACTCGCCTTGATCGTTGGGAACCGGAGCTGAATGAAGCCATAC
CAAACGACGAGCGTGACACCACGATGCCTGTAGCAATGGCAACAACGTTGCGCAAACTATTAACTGGCGA
ACTACTTACTCTAGCTTCCCGGCAACAATTAATAGACTGGATGGAGGCGGATAAAGTTGCAGGACCACTT
CTGCGCTCGGCCCTTCCGGCTGGCTGGTTTATTGCTGATAAATCTGGAGCCGGTGAGCGTGGGTCTCGCG
GTATCATTGCAGCACTGGGGCCAGATGGTAAGCCCTCCCGTATCGTAGTTATCTACACGACGGGGAGTCA
GGCAACTATGGATGAACGAAATAGACAGATCGCTGAGATAGGTGCCTCACTGATTAAGCATTGGTAACTG
TCAGACCAAGTTTACTCATATATACTTTAGATTGATTTAAAACTTCATTTTTAATTTAAAAGGATCTAGG
TGAAGATCCTTTTTGATAATCTCATGACCAAAATCCCTTAACGTGAGTTTTCGTTCCACTGAGCGTCAGA
CCCCGTAGAAAAGATCAAAGGATCTTCTTGAGATCCTTTTTTTCTGCGCGTAATCTGCTGCTTGCAAACA
AAAAAACCACCGCTACCAGCGGTGGTTTGTTTGCCGGATCAAGAGCTACCAACTCTTTTTCCGAAGGTAA
CTGGCTTCAGCAGAGCGCAGATACCAAATACTGTTCTTCTAGTGTAGCCGTAGTTAGGCCACCACTTCAA
GAACTCTGTAGCACCGCCTACATACCTCGCTCTGCTAATCCTGTTACCAGTGGCTGCTGCCAGTGGCGAT
AAGTCGTGTCTTACCGGGTTGGACTCAAGACGATAGTTACCGGATAAGGCGCAGCGGTCGGGCTGAACGG
GGGGTTCGTGCACACAGCCCAGCTTGGAGCGAACGACCTACACCGAACTGAGATACCTACAGCGTGAGCT
ATGAGAAAGCGCCACGCTTCCCGAAGGGAGAAAGGCGGACAGGTATCCGGTAAGCGGCAGGGTCGGAACA
GGAGAGCGCACGAGGGAGCTTCCAGGGGGAAACGCCTGGTATCTTTATAGTCCTGTCGGGTTTCGCCACC
TCTGACTTGAGCGTCGATTTTTGTGATGCTCGTCAGGGGGGCGGAGCCTATGGAAAAACGCCAGCAACGC
GGCCTTTTTACGGTTCCTGGCCTTTTGCTGGCCTTTTGCTCACATGTTCTTTCCTGCGTTATCCCCTGAT
TCTGTGGATAACCGTATTACCGCCTTTGAGTGAGCTGATACCGCTCGCCGCAGCCGAACGACCGAGCGCA
GCGAGTCAGTGAGCGAGGAAGCGGAAGAGCGCCCAATACGCAAACCGCCTCTCCCCGCGCGTTGGCCGAT
TCATTAATGCAGCTGGCACGACAGGTTTCCCGACTGGAAAGCGGGCAGTGAGCGCAACGCAATTAATGTG
AGTTAGCTCACTCATTAGGCACCCCAGGCTTTACACTTTATGCTTCCGGCTCGTATGTTGTGTGGAATTG
TGAGCGGATAACAATTTCACACAGGAAACAGCTATGACCATGATTACGCCAAGCGCGCAATTAACCCTCA
CTAAAGGGAACAAAAGCTGGAGCTGCAAGC
Features (pLannotate 1.2.2; 32 found; start..end, strand, type, name):
      5..231     +  promoter       RSV promoter: Rous sarcoma virus enhancer/promoter
    232..412     +  LTR            5' LTR (truncated): truncated 5' long terminal repeat (LTR) from HIV-1
    459..584     +  misc_feature   HIV-1 Ψ: packaging signal of human immunodeficiency virus type 1
    568..931     +  CDS            HIV-1 gag (fragment): gag protein from human immunodeficiency virus 1; gag
   1077..1310    +  misc_feature   RRE: The Rev response element (RRE) of HIV-1 allows for Rev-dependent mRNA export from the nucleus to the cytoplasm.
   1687..1713    +  CDS            Rev (fragment): human immunodeficiency virus 1 (HIV-1) Rev protein; rev; enhances nuclear export of unspliced and incompletely spliced viral mRNAs
   1720..1743    +  promoter       SV40 promoter (fragment): SV40 early promoter
   1744..1815    +  promoter       SV40 promoter (fragment): SV40 enhancer and early promoter
   1839..1974    +  rep_origin     SV40 ori: SV40 origin of replication
   2020..2616    +  CDS            PuroR (fragment): puromycin N-acetyltransferase; pac from Streptomyces; confers resistance to puromycin
   2665..2782    +  misc_feature   cPPT/CTS: central polypurine tract and central termination sequence of HIV-1
   2847..2913    +  CDS            small t antigen (fragment): SV40 (simian virus 40) small t antigen
   2920..4098    +  promoter       EF-1α promoter: strong constitutive promoter for human elongation factor EF-1α
   4175..4291    +  CDS            ZNF720 (fragment): ZN720_HUMAN - Experimental evidence at protein level: Swiss-Prot protein existence level 1. From Homo sapiens (Human).
   4514..5962    +  CDS            ZNF619 (fragment): ZN619_HUMAN - Experimental evidence at transcript level: Swiss-Prot protein existence level 2. May be involved in transcriptional regulation. From Homo sapiens (Human).
   5978..6031    +  promoter       U6 promoter (fragment): RNA polymerase III promoter for human U6 snRNA
   6073..6661    +  misc_feature   WPRE: woodchuck hepatitis virus posttranscriptional regulatory element
   6712..6731    +  misc_feature   cPPT/CTS (fragment): central polypurine tract and central termination sequence of HIV-1
   6733..6966    +  LTR            3' LTR (ΔU3): self-inactivating 3' long terminal repeat (LTR) from HIV-1
   7044..7165    +  polyA_signal   SV40 poly(A) signal: SV40 polyadenylation signal
   7205..7340    +  rep_origin     SV40 ori: SV40 origin of replication
   7361..7379    -  promoter       T7 promoter: promoter for bacteriophage T7 RNA polymerase
   7387..7542    +  CDS            lacZα (fragment): LacZα fragment of β-galactosidase; lacZ fragment
   7547..7975    +  rep_origin     f1 ori (sequence partly withheld): f1 bacteriophage origin of replication; arrow indicates direction of (+) strand synthesis
   8028..8132    +  promoter       AmpR promoter: bla
   8133..8993    +  CDS            AmpR: β-lactamase; bla; confers resistance to ampicillin, carbenicillin, and related antibiotics
   9164..9752    +  rep_origin     ori: high-copy-number ColE1/pMB1/pBR322/pUC origin of replication
   9935..10027   +  CDS            lacI (fragment): lac repressor; lacI; The lac repressor binds to the lac operator to inhibit transcription in E. coli. This inhibition can be relieved by adding lactose or isopropyl-β-D-thiogalactopyranoside (IPTG).
  10040..10061   +  protein_bind   CAP binding site: CAP binding activates transcription in the presence of cAMP. E. coli catabolite activator protein
  10076..10106   +  promoter       lac promoter: promoter for the E. coli lac operon
  10114..10130   +  protein_bind   lac operator: The lac repressor binds to the lac operator to inhibit transcription in E. coli. This inhibition can be relieved by adding lactose or isopropyl-β-D-thiogalactopyranoside (IPTG). lac repressor encoded by lacI
  10175..10193   +  promoter       T3 promoter: promoter for bacteriophage T3 RNA polymerase
