[The description below was written by a language model from this plasmid's Addgene catalogue record and pLannotate feature annotations shown in this document.]
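Description:
TFORF0565 is a lentiviral mammalian expression plasmid built on the pLX_TRC317 backbone that carries the human zinc-finger gene ZNF619 as an overexpression payload. It belongs to a barcoded transcription factor ORF collection: each clone pairs a synthesized ORF with a unique 24-bp barcode so that the factor delivered to a cell can be identified by sequencing in pooled screens, such as screens for drivers of directed differentiation. In bacteria the plasmid replicates from a high-copy ColE1/pUC-type origin and is selected with ampicillin through the bla gene. An f1 origin and residual lac and T7/T3 promoter elements remain from the cloning backbone. The depositor notes that the plasmid can recombine, a common issue with LTR-containing vectors.

The viral portion follows a third-generation, self-inactivating design. An RSV promoter fused to a truncated HIV-1 5' LTR drives genomic RNA production in packaging cells, followed by the Ψ packaging signal, a gag fragment, the RRE for Rev-dependent nuclear export, and a cPPT/CTS element that aids nuclear import. The ΔU3 3' LTR inactivates LTR promoter activity after integration. Between the LTRs, an SV40 early promoter expresses puromycin N-acetyltransferase for selecting transduced cells, and the EF-1α promoter drives the ZNF619 ORF. The annotation tool labels the start of the ORF region as a ZNF720 fragment, which probably reflects a conserved domain shared among zinc-finger proteins rather than a second insert. A WPRE downstream of the ORF enhances transcript stability and expression. The barcode itself is not annotated in the feature table, though it presumably lies in the short region between the ORF and the WPRE.
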