Addgene plasmid #142646: TFORF0565
Purpose: Lentiviral vector for overexpressing transcription factor ORFs with unique 24-bp barcodes. Barcodes facilitate identification of transcription factors in pooled screens.
Depositing lab: Feng Zhang. Depositing organization: Broad Institute. Publication: A transcription factor atlas of directed differentiation. Joung J, Ma S, Tay T, Geiger-Schuller KR, Kirchgatterer PC, Verdine VK, Guo B, Arias-Garcia MA, Allen WE, Singh A, Kuksenko O, Abudayyeh OO, Gootenberg JS, Fu Z, Macrae RK, Buenrostro JD, Regev A, Zhang F. Cell. 2023 Jan 5;186(1):209-229.e26. doi: 10.1016/j.cell.2022.11.026. PubMed 36608654.
Backbone
  Vector backbone: pLX_TRC317
  Backbone manufacturer: Broad Institute Genetic Perturbation Platform
  Backbone size w/o insert (bp): 8264
  Vector type: Mammalian Expression, Lentiviral
  Selectable markers: Puromycin
Growth in bacteria
  Bacterial resistance: Ampicillin, 100 μg/mL
  Growth temperature: 37°C
  Growth strain: NEB Stable
  Copy number: High Copy
Gene/Insert
  Gene/Insert name: ZNF619
  Species: H. sapiens (human)
  Insert size (bp): 1952
  Entrez Gene: ZNF619 (a.k.a. FLJ90764)
  Promoter: EF1a
  Cloning method: Unknown
  Sequencing primers: 5′ GGGTGGAGACTGAAGTTAGGCCAG; 3′ CACATAGCGTAAAAGGAGCAACATAG
Terms and licenses: Academic/Nonprofit Terms; Industry Terms: Not Available to Industry
Depositor comments: NM_001145082,ENST00000447116,ENST00000521353 . The transcription factor ORF portion of this plasmid was synthesized by Genewiz. Please test multiple small colonies in case of plasmid recombination. To make this collection available in a timely manner, a portion of this collection was not fully sequenced by Addgene. If an Addgene verified full plasmid sequence is not available, please contact us prior to placing an order to request the full sequence.
How to cite: TFORF0565 was a gift from Feng Zhang (Addgene plasmid # 142646 ; http://n2t.net/addgene:142646 ; RRID:Addgene_142646)
