>Addgene plasmid #142646 | TFORF0565 | depositor partial sequence | sequence record 280076 | Insert
ACCGCCACCATGCTCCAGACAGTGTGGTTCCAGGGCTTGGGCAGGAACCTGTTGTTTCAGGAGCCAGTAA
CCTTTGAGGATGTGGCTGTGTACTTCACCCAGAATGAATGGGCCAGCCTGCACCCTACGCAGAGGGCCCT
ATACAGGGAGGTGATGCTGGAGAATTATGCAAATGTGACTTCCTTGTACCCAACTGCAGGGGGCTTTCCT
CTGGATACAGAGAGAACTGAGAAGGTTCCTGGTGCACTGTCTTCATTCCTTCCATCTTCCAGTTCCCTGG
AGCTGATCTTGGCCCTATTGCCTATGTCAGCATTTCCATTCCCCAAACCAGATCTGATATTCCAGCTGGA
GCAAGGAGAAGCAGCATGGGGCCCAGATCCCTGGACACTTGCTGGGGGAGAGGCCCTGAGAGGCATGTGC
ACAGGTGGTAAAACCAAGACTGAGAATGAGGAAAAAACTGCACAGCTAAACATTTCTAAAGAATCAGAGT
CCCACAGACTGATAGTGGAGGGACTGCTGATGGACGTTCCCCAGCACCCTGACTTCAAGGACAGGTTAGA
GAAGTCACAGCTACATGATACAGGGAATAAAACAAAGATAGGGGATTGCACAGATTTGACAGTCCAGGAT
CATGAATCTTCCACCACTGAAAGGGAGGAGATAGCCAGGAAATTGGAAGAAAGTAGTGTCAGCACACATC
TCATTACAAAGCAGGGTTTTGCCAAAGAACAGGTGTTTTATAAATGTGGTGAGTGTGGCAGTTACTACAA
CCCACATTCAGACTTTCACCTGCATCAGAGAGTTCACACTAATGAGAAGCCCTACACATGCAAAGAATGT
GGGAAAACCTTCAGATATAACTCAAAACTGTCACGGCATCAGAAAATCCACACTGGAGAGAAACCATACT
CATGTGAGGAATGTGGACAAGCCTTCAGTCAAAATTCCCACCTTCTTCAGCATCAGAAGCTCCATGGTGG
ACAGAGGCCCTATGAATGTACTGACTGTGGTAAAACCTTCAGTTATAATTCAAAACTGATTCGGCATCAG
AGAATCCATACTGGGGAGAAGCCCTTTAAATGTAAGGAATGTGGGAAAGCCTTCAGTTGTAGCTATGACT
GCATCATCCATGAACGAATTCACAATGGGGAGAAGCCCTATGAATGTAAGGAGTGTGGGAAGAGTTTGAG
TTCTAATTCAGTTCTGATTCAGCATCAGAGAATCCACACTGGGGAGAAACCTTATGAATGTAAAGAGTGT
GGCAAGGCCTTCCACCGCAGTTCGGTATTTCTTCAGCACCAGAGGTTCCACACTGGGGAACAACTCTACA
AATGTAATGAATGTTGGAAAACTTTCAGCTGTAGCTCCCGCTTCATAGTGCATCAGAGAATCCACAATGG
GGAGAAACCCTATGAATGCCAGGAATGTGGGAAGACATTCAGTCAAAAGATCACTCTGGTTCAGCATCAG
CGAGTTCACACTGGGGAGAAACCTTATGAGTGTAAGGAGTGCGGGAAAGCCTTCAGATGGAATGCAAGTT
TCATCCAGCATCAGAAGTGGCATACTAGGAAGAAACTCATCAATGGAACAGGGCTATCCGCAGTTAAGCC
CTACTGTCCCTGCGCCATCCTCTCTCCTCTGCCTCCCCAACATACCTGCTCTGCCCTAGCCCCACCAGGG
CCTCCCTTATCTTCTTCACATGCAGTGGTACTTCCTCCCTCTGTGCCTTTCTTCCTGCTGCTTCCCTCAT
CTGAAAAGGCCAACCCTTCACCTGTCCAAATAGCACATTTTTTTCAGGATCTCGCTTTTCCTGGGAAGTC
ATCCCTTCAGAGCCCGAATCCTTTGTCTCACTCCCTGTAGTAATGAACTAGTCCGTAACTTGAAAGTATT
TCGATTTCTTGGCTTTATATATCTTGTGGAAAGGACGATCCCATAATTAGTTACTACGACAA
