>Addgene plasmid #142646 | TFORF0565 | depositor partial sequence | sequence record 280077 | Barcode
TCCCATAATTAGTTACTACGACAA
